Addgene plasmid #175290: Z-lock αTAT
Purpose: light-controlled analog of the alpha-tubulin acetylase αTAT
Depositing lab: Klaus Hahn. Depositing organization: University of North Carolina at Chapel Hill. Publication: Optogenetic control of cofilin and alphaTAT in living cells using Z-lock. Stone OJ, Pankow N, Liu B, Sharma VP, Eddy RJ, Wang H, Putz AT, Teets FD, Kuhlman B, Condeelis JS, Hahn KM. Nat Chem Biol. 2019 Dec;15(12):1183-1190. doi: 10.1038/s41589-019-0405-4. Epub 2019 Nov 18. PubMed 31740825.
Backbone
  Vector backbone: pTriEx4
  Backbone size w/o insert (bp): 5000
  Total vector size (bp): 7134
  Vector type: Mammalian Expression
Growth in bacteria
  Bacterial resistance: Ampicillin, 100 μg/mL
  Growth temperature: 37°C
  Growth strain: DH5alpha
  Copy number: High Copy
Gene/Insert
  Gene/Insert name: Z-lock αTAT
  Species: M. musculus (mouse)
  Insert size (bp): 2127
  Mutation: αTAT (236 amino acids)
  Tag / fusion protein: FLAG (N terminal on insert)
Terms and licenses: Academic/Nonprofit Terms; Industry Terms: Not Available to Industry
How to cite: Z-lock αTAT was a gift from Klaus Hahn (Addgene plasmid # 175290 ; http://n2t.net/addgene:175290 ; RRID:Addgene_175290)
