[The description below was written by a language model from this plasmid's Addgene catalogue record and pLannotate feature annotations shown in this document.]
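Description:
Z-lock αTAT is a 7,134 bp mammalian expression plasmid built on the pTriEx4 backbone, encoding a light-controlled analog of the α-tubulin acetyltransferase αTAT. It is propagated in E. coli at high copy from a ColE1/pUC-type origin and selected with ampicillin through the β-lactamase gene. As is typical of pTriEx vectors, the expression region carries stacked promoters for three hosts. A CMV enhancer/promoter with a chicken β-actin/rabbit β-globin chimeric intron drives mammalian expression. A T7 promoter with a lac operator serves inducible bacterial expression, and a baculovirus p10 promoter serves insect cells. Transcripts end at a rabbit β-globin polyadenylation signal and a T7 terminator. Flanking lef2/ORF603 and ORF1629 recombination regions would permit transfer into a baculovirus genome, and a single loxP site is also present.

The roughly 2.1 kb insert is one fusion reading frame. It begins with an N-terminal FLAG epitope (annotated as a partial 3xFLAG match) and mCherry for red fluorescent tracking. Next comes Zdk1, followed by a 236-amino-acid αTAT that the catalogue lists as mouse, although the automated annotation matched it to the bovine ATAT1 homolog. A C-terminal segment is annotated as miniSOG. miniSOG is an engineered phototropin LOV2 derivative, so this hit most likely marks the LOV2 domain that partners with Zdk1, though the record does not say so explicitly. Vector-derived HSV and 6xHis tags are annotated downstream, but the record does not show whether they are in frame with the fusion.

Zdk1 binds the dark state of LOV2 and is released on irradiation. Placing the two domains at opposite ends of αTAT should therefore clamp the enzyme in the dark and free it under light. The plasmid is used for optogenetic control of αTAT activity in living cells.
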