Features (pLannotate 1.2.2; 23 found; start..end, strand, type, name):
    184..314     +  intron         chimeric intron (fragment): chimera between introns from chicken β-actin and rabbit β-globin
    383..401     +  promoter       T7 promoter: promoter for bacteriophage T7 RNA polymerase
    402..426     +  protein_bind   lac operator: The lac repressor binds to the lac operator to inhibit transcription in E. coli. This inhibition can be relieved by adding lactose or isopropyl-β-D-thiogalactopyranoside (IPTG). lac repressor encoded by lacI
    442..551     +  promoter       p10 promoter: baculovirus promoter for expression in insect cells
    568..591     +  CDS            3xFLAG (fragment): three tandem FLAG® epitope tags
    605..1309    +  CDS            mCherry: mCherry is a basic (constitutively fluorescent) red fluorescent protein published in 2004, derived from Discosoma sp.. It is reported to be a very rapidly-maturing monomer with low acid sensitivity.
   1322..1495    +  CDS            Zdk1: "Zdark" protein, derived from the Z subunit of protein A, that binds to the dark state of LOV2 and is released upon irradiation (Wang et al., 2016)
   1544..2257    +  CDS            ATAT1: ATAT_BOVIN - Also known as MEC17 From Bos taurus (Bovine).
   2282..2599    +  CDS            miniSOG: miniSOG is a basic (constitutively fluorescent) cyan fluorescent protein published in 2011, derived from Arabidopsis thaliana. It requires the cofactor flavin for fluorescence.
   2729..2761    +  CDS            HSV tag: HSV (herpes simplex virus) epitope tag
   2771..2788    +  CDS            6xHis: 6xHis affinity tag
   2803..2871    +  CDS            HBB (fragment): HBB_PONPY - Experimental evidence at transcript level: Swiss-Prot protein existence level 2. Involved in oxygen transport from the lung to the various peripheral tissues. From Pongo pygmaeus (Bornean orangutan).
   2946..3001    +  polyA_signal   β-globin poly(A) signal: rabbit β-globin polyadenylation signal (Gil and Proudfoot, 1987)
   3089..3136    +  terminator     T7 terminator: transcription terminator for bacteriophage T7 RNA polymerase
   3149..3854    +  misc_recomb    baculovirus recombination region (ORF1629): contains part of ORF1629
   3863..3896    +  protein_bind   loxP: Cre-mediated recombination occurs in the 8-bp core sequence (GCATACAT). Cre recombinase
   4064..4651    -  rep_origin     ori: high-copy-number ColE1/pMB1/pBR322/pUC origin of replication
   4664..5524    -  CDS            AmpR: β-lactamase; bla; confers resistance to ampicillin, carbenicillin, and related antibiotics
   5525..5576    -  promoter       AmpR promoter (fragment): bla
   5590..5625    +  CDS            lef2 (fragment): baculovirus late expression factor 2
   5767..6594    +  misc_recomb    baculovirus recombination region (lef2/ORF603): contains ORF603 and part of lef2
   6606..6965    +  enhancer       CMV enhancer (fragment): human cytomegalovirus immediate early enhancer
   6967..32      +  promoter       CMV promoter (across the origin): human cytomegalovirus (CMV) immediate early promoter
>Addgene plasmid #175290 | Z-lock αTAT | addgene full sequence | sequence record 347221 | Addgene NGS Result
GGCGTGTACGGTGGGAGGTCTATATAAGCAGACGTCGTTTAGTGAACCGTCAGATCACTAGATGCTTTAT
TGCGGTAGTTTATCACAGTTAAATTGCTAACGCCAGTCTCGAACTTAACGTGCAGAAGTTGGTCGTGAGG
CACTGGGCAGGTAAGTATCGGGCCCTTTGTGCGGGGGGAGCGGCTCGGGGCTGTCCGCGGGGGGACGGCT
GCCTTCGGGGGGGACGGGGCAGGGCGGGGTTCGGCTTCTGGCGTGTGACCGGCGGCTCTAGAGCCTCTGC
TAACCATGTTCATGCCTTCTTCTTTTTCCTACAGCTCCTGGGCAACGTGCTGGTTATTGTGCTGTCTCAT
CATTTTGGCAAAGAATTGGATCGGACCGAAATTAATACGACTCACTATAGGGGAATTGTGAGCGGATAAC
AATTCCCCGGAGTTAATCCGGGACCTTTAATTCAACCCAACACAATATATTATAGTTAAATAAGAATTAT
TATCAAATCATTTGTATATTAATTAAAATACTATACTGTAAATTACATTTTATTTACAATCAAAGGAGAT
ATACCATGGACTATAAGGACGATGATGACAAAGGATCTGGATCTGTGAGCAAGGGCGAGGAGGATAACAT
GGCCATCATCAAGGAGTTCATGCGCTTCAAGGTGCACATGGAGGGCTCCGTGAACGGCCACGAGTTCGAG
ATCGAGGGCGAGGGCGAGGGCCGCCCCTACGAGGGCACCCAGACCGCCAAGCTGAAGGTGACCAAGGGTG
GCCCCCTGCCCTTCGCCTGGGACATCCTGTCCCCTCAGTTCATGTACGGCTCCAAGGCCTACGTGAAGCA
CCCCGCCGACATCCCCGACTACTTGAAGCTGTCCTTCCCCGAGGGCTTCAAGTGGGAGCGCGTGATGAAC
TTCGAGGACGGCGGCGTGGTGACCGTGACCCAGGACTCCTCCCTGCAGGACGGCGAGTTCATCTACAAGG
TGAAGCTGCGCGGCACCAACTTCCCCTCCGACGGCCCCGTAATGCAGAAGAAGACCATGGGCTGGGAGGC
CTCCTCCGAGCGGATGTACCCCGAGGACGGCGCCCTGAAGGGCGAGATCAAGCAGAGGCTGAAGCTGAAG
GACGGCGGCCACTACGACGCTGAGGTCAAGACCACCTACAAGGCCAAGAAGCCCGTGCAGCTGCCCGGCG
CCTACAACGTCAACATCAAGTTGGACATCACCTCCCACAACGAGGACTACACCATCGTGGAACAGTACGA
ACGCGCCGAGGGCCGCCACTCCACCGGCGGCATGGACGAGCTGTACAAGGGTTCTGGATCCGTGGATAAC
AAATTCAATAAAGAAAAGACGCGTGCCGGTGCGGAAATCCATTCTCTGCCAAACCTGAATGTTGAGCAGA
AGTTTGCCTTCATCGTGAGCCTGTTTGATGATCCATCTCAGAGCGCCAATCTGCTGGCCGAAGCCAAAAA
ACTGAACGATGCCCAGGCCCCAAAAGGTTCTGGAAGTGGTTCGGGCTCAGGAAGTGAATTCGAGTTCCCG
TTCGATGTGGATGCGCTGTTCCCGGAGCGGATCACCGTGCTGGACCAGCACCTGCGGCCTCCGGCCCGCC
GACCCGGAACCACAACGCCGGCCCGTGTGGATCTGCAGCAGCAAATCATGACTATTGTAGATGAGCTGGG
CAAGGCTTCTGCCAAGGCGCAGCACCTCCCTGCACCCATCACCAGCGCTTTGAGGATGCAAAGCAACCGG
CACGTTATTTACATACTGAAGGACACCTCAGCCCGACCGGCAGGGAAAGGAGCCATTATTGGTTTCCTCA
AAGTTGGATACAAGAAGCTCTTTGTACTGGATGACCGGGAGGCTCACAATGAGGTAGAACCCCTTTGCAT
TCTGGACTTTTACATCCACGAGTCGGTGCAACGGCATGGCCACGGGCGAGAACTTTTTCAGCATATGTTA
CAGAAAGAGCGAGTGGAGCCCCACCAACTGGCCATTGACCGACCATCGCCGAAGCTGCTCAAGTTCCTGA
ATAAGCACTACAACCTGGAGACCACAGTCCCACAGGTGAACAACTTTGTCATCTTTGAAGGCTTCTTTGC
CCATCAGCACCGGCCCCCCACTTCCTCTCTGAGAGCAACTCGACACTCTCGTGCTGCTGTGGCCGATCCC
ATACCTGCTGCTCCAGCACGGAAGCTGCCACCAAAAAGAGCAGAGGGAGACATTAAGCCATACTCTGGTA
CCGGCTCAGGAAGTGGTAGCTTGGCTACTACACTTGAACGTATTGAGAAGAACTTTGTCATTACTGACCC
AAGATTGCCAGATAATCCCATTATATTCGCGTCCGATAGTTTCTTGCAGTTGACAGAATATAGCCGTGAA
GAAATTTTGGGAAGAAACTGCAGGTTTCTACAAGGTCCTGAAACTGATCGCGCGACAGTGAGAAAAATTA
GAGATGCCATAGATAACCAAACAGAGGTCACTGTTCAGCTGATTAATTATACAAAGAGTGGTAAAAAGTT
CTGGAACCTCTTTCACTTGCAGCCTATGCGAGATCAGAAGGGAGATGTCCAGTACTTTATTGGGGTTCAG
TTGGATGGAACTGAGCATGTCCGAGATGCTGCCGAGAGAGAGGGAGTCATGCTGATTAAGAAAACTGCAG
AAAATATTGATGAGGCGGCAAAAGAACTTTAAAAGCTTGCGGCCGCACAGCTGTATACACGTGCAAGCCA
GCCAGAACTCGCCCCGGAAGACCCCGAGGATCTCGAGCACCACCATCACCATCACCATCACTAAGTGATT
AACCTCAGGTGCAGGCTGCCTATCAGAAGGTGGTGGCTGGTGTGGCCAATGCCCTGGCTCACAAATACCA
CTGAGATCGATCTTTTTCCCTCTGCCAAAAATTATGGGGACATCATGAAGCCCCTTGAGCATCTGACTTC
TGGCTAATAAAGGAAATTTATTTTCATTGCAATAGTGTGTTGGAATTTTTTGTGTCTCTCACTCGGAAGG
ACATATGGGAGGGCAAATCATTTAAAACATCAGAATGAGTATTTGGTTTAGAGTTTGGCAACATATGCCC
ATATGTAACTAGCATAACCCCTTGGGGCCTCTAAACGGGTCTTGAGGGGTTTTTTGCTGAAAGCATGCGG
AGGAAATTCTCCTTGAAGTTTCCCTGGTGTTCAAAGTAAAGGAGTTTGCACCAGACGCACCTCTGTTCAC
TGGTCCGGCGTATTAAAACACGATACATTGTTATTAGTACATTTATTAAGCGCTAGATTCTGTGCGTTGT
TGATTTACAGACAATTGTTGTACGTATTTTAATAATTCATTAAATTTATAATCTTTAGGGTGGTATGTTA
GAGCGAAAATCAAATGATTTTCAGCGTCTTTATATCTGAATTTAAATATTAAATCCTCAATAGATTTGTA
AAATAGGTTTCGATTAGTTTCAAACAAGGGTTGTTTTTCCGAACCGATGGCTGGACTATCTAATGGATTT
TCGCTCAACGCCACAAAACTTGCCAAATCTTGTAGCAGCAATCTAGCTTTGTCGATATTCGTTTGTGTTT
TGTTTTGTAATAAAGGTTCGACGTCGTTCAAAATATTATGCGCTTTTGTATTTCTTTCATCACTGTCGTT
AGTGTACAATTGACTCGACGTAAACACGTTAAATAGAGCTTGGACATATTTAACATCGGGCGTGTTAGCT
TTATTAGGCCGATTATCGTCGTCGTCCCAACCCTCGTCGTTAGAAGTTGCTTCCGAAGACGATTTTGCCA
TAGCCACACGACGCCTATTAATTGTGTCGGCTAACACGTCCGCGATCAAATTTGTAGTTGAGCTTTTTGG
AATTGCGATCGCATAACTTCGTATAGCATACATTATACGAAGTTATAAGCTCGGAACGCTGCGCTCGGTC
GTTCGGCTGCGGCGAGCGGTATCAGCTCACTCAAAGGCGGTAATACGGTTATCCACAGAATCAGGGGATA
ACGCAGGAAAGAACATGTGAGCAAAAGGCCAGCAAAAGGCCAGGAACCGTAAAAAGGCCGCGTTGCTGGC
GTTTTTCCATAGGCTCCGCCCCCTGACGAGCATCACAAAAATCGACGCTCAAGTCAGAGGTGGCGAAACC
CGACAGGACTATAAAGATACCAGGCGTTTCCCCCTGGAAGCTCCCTCGTGCGCTCTCCTGTTCCGACCCT
GCCGCTTACCGGATACCTGTCCGCCTTTCTCCCTTCGGGAAGCGTGGCGCTTTCTCATAGCTCACGCTGT
AGGTATCTCAGTTCGGTGTAGGTCGTTCGCTCCAAGCTGGGCTGTGTGCACGAACCCCCCGTTCAGCCCG
ACCGCTGCGCCTTATCCGGTAACTATCGTCTTGAGTCCAACCCGGTAAGACACGACTTATCGCCACTGGC
AGCAGCCACTGGTAACAGGATTAGCAGAGCGAGGTATGTAGGCGGTGCTACAGAGTTCTTGAAGTGGTGG
CCTAACTACGGCTACACTAGAAGAACAGTATTTGGTATCTGCGCTCTGCTGAAGCCAGTTACCTTCGGAA
AAAGAGTTGGTAGCTCTTGATCCGGCAAACAAACCACCGCTGGTAGCGGTGGTTTTTTTGTTTGCAAGCA
GCAGATTACGCGCAGAAAAAAAGGATCTCAAGAAGATCCTTTGTTACCAATGCTTAATCAGTGAGGCACC
TATCTCAGCGATCTGTCTATTTCGTTCATCCATAGTTGCCTGACTCCCCGTCGTGTAGATAACTACGATA
CGGGAGGGCTTACCATCTGGCCCCAGTGCTGCAATGATACCGCGAGACCCACGCTCACCGGCTCCAGATT
TATCAGCAATAAACCAGCCAGCCGGAAGGGCCGAGCGCAGAAGTGGTCCTGCAACTTTATCCGCCTCCAT
CCAGTCTATTAATTGTTGCCGGGAAGCTAGAGTAAGTAGTTCGCCAGTTAATAGTTTGCGCAACGTTGTT
GCCATTGCTACAGGCATCGTGGTGTCACGCTCGTCGTTTGGTATGGCTTCATTCAGCTCCGGTTCCCAAC
GATCAAGGCGAGTTACATGATCCCCCATGTTGTGCAAAAAAGCGGTTAGCTCCTTCGGTCCTCCGATCGT
TGTCAGAAGTAAGTTGGCCGCAGTGTTATCACTCATGGTTATGGCAGCACTGCATAATTCTCTTACTGTC
ATGCCATCCGTAAGATGCTTTTCTGTGACTGGTGAGTACTCAACCAAGTCATTCTGAGAATAGTGTATGC
GGCGACCGAGTTGCTCTTGCCCGGCGTCAATACGGGATAATACCGCGCCACATAGCAGAACTTTAAAAGT
GCTCATCATTGGAAAACGTTCTTCGGGGCGAAAACTCTCAAGGATCTTACCGCTGTTGAGATCCAGTTCG
ATGTAACCCACTCGTGCACCCAACTGATCTTCAGCATCTTTTACTTTCACCAGCGTTTCTGGGTGAGCAA
AAACAGGAAGGCAAAATGCCGCAAAAAAGGGAATAAGGGCGACACGGAAATGTTGAATACTCATACTCTT
CCTTTTTCAATATTATTGAAGCATTTATCAGGGTTATTGTCTCATGTCCGCGCGTTTCCTGCATCTTTTA
ATCAAATCCCAAGATGTGTATAAACGCGCCGGTATGTACAGGAAGAGGTTTATACTAAACTGTTACATTG
CAAACGTGGTTTCGTGTGCCAAGTGTGAAAACCGATGTTTAATCAAGGCTCTGACGCATTTCTACAACCA
CGACTCCAAGTGTGTGGGTGAAGTCATGCATCTTTTAATCAAATCCCAAGATGTGTATAAACCACCAAAC
TGCCAAAAAATGAAAACTGTCGACAAGCTCTGTCCGTTTGCTGGCAACTGCAAGGGTCTCAATCCTATTT
GTAATTATTGAATAATAAAACAATTATAAATGTCAAATTTGTTTTTTATTAACGATACAAACCAAACGCA
ACAAGAACATTTGTAGTATTATCTATAATTGAAAACGCGTAGTTATAATCGCTGAGGTAATATTTAAAAT
CATTTTCAAATGATTCACAGTTAATTTGCGACAATATAATTTTATTTTCACATAAACTAGACGCCTTGTC
GTCTTCTTCTTCGTATTCCTTCTCTTTTTCATTTTTCTCTTCATAAAAATTAACATAGTTATTATCGTAT
CCATATATGTATCTATCGTATAGAGTAAATTTTTTGTTGTCATAAATATATATGTCTTTTTTAATGGGGT
GTATAGTACCGCTGCGCATAGTTTTTCTGTAATTTACAACAGTGCTATTTTCTGGTAGTTCTTCGGAGTG
TGTTGCTTTAATTATTAAATTTATATAATCAATGAATTTGGGATCGTCGGTTTTGTACAATATGTTGCCG
GCATAGTACGCAGCTTCTTCTAGTTCAATTACACCATTTTTTAGCAGCACCGGATTAACATAACTTTCCA
AAATGTTGTACGAACCGTTAAACAAAAACAGTTCACCTCCCTTTTCTATACTATTGTCTGCGAGCAGTTG
TTTGTTGTTAAAAATAACAGCCATTGTAATGAGACGCACAAACTAATATCACAAACTGGAAATGTCTATC
AATATATAGTTGCTGATGGCCGGCCTATTAATAGTAATCAATTACGGGGTCATTAGTTCATAGCCCATAT
ATGGAGTTCCGCGTTACATAACTTACGGTAAATGGCCCGCCTGGCTGACCGCCCAACGACCCCCGCCCAT
TGACGTCAATAATGACGTATGTTCCCATAGTAACGCCAATAGGGACTTTCCATTGACGTCAATGGGTGGA
GTATTTACGGTAAACTGCCCACTTGGCAGTACATCAAGTGTATCATATGCCAAGTCCGCCCCCTATTGAC
GTCAATGACGGTAAATGGCCCGCCTGGCATTATGCCCAGTACATGACCTTACGGGACTTTCCTACTTGGC
AGTACATCTACGTATTAGTCATCGCTATTACCATGCTGATGCGGTTTTGGCAGTACACCAATGGGCGTGG
ATAGCGGTTTGACTCACGGGGATTTCCAAGTCTCCACCCCATTGACGTCAATGGGAGTTTGTTTTGGCAC
CAAAATCAACGGGACTTTCCAAAATGTCGTAATAACCCCGCCCCGTTGACGCAAATGGGCGGTA
